>Addgene plasmid #153956 | pDONR223 SARS-CoV-2 ORF7B C-trunc_nostop | addgene full sequence | sequence record 299762 | Addgene NGS Result
GACTGATAGTGACCTGTTCGTTGCAACAAATTGATGAGCAATGCTTTTTTATAATGCCAACTTTGTACAA
AAAAGTTGGCATGCTGATCATCTTCTGGTTCTCCCTGGAGCTGCAGGACCACAACGAAACCTGCCACGCT
TACCCAACTTTCTTGTACAAAGTTGGCATTATAAGAAAGCATTGCTTATCAATTTGTTGCAACGAACAGG
TCACTATCAGTCAAAATAAAATCATTATTTGCCATCCAGCTGATATCCCCTATAGTGAGTCGTATTACAT
GGTCATAGCTGTTTCCTGGCAGCTCTGGCCCGTGTCTCAAAATCTCTGATGTTACATTGCACAAGATAAA
AATATATCATCATGCCTCCTCTAGACCAGCCAGGACAGAAATGCCTCGACTTCGCTGCTACCCAAGGTTG
CCGGGTGACGCACACCGTGGAAACGGATGAAGGCACGAACCCAGTGGACATAAGCCTGTTCGGTTCGTAA
GCTGTAATGCAAGTAGCGTATGCGCTCACGCAACTGGTCCAGAACCTTGACCGAACGCAGCGGTGGTAAC
GGCGCAGTGGCGGTTTTCATGGCTTGTTATGACTGTTTTTTTGGGGTACAGTCTATGCCTCGGGCATCCA
AGCAGCAAGCGCGTTACGCCGTGGGTCGATGTTTGATGTTATGGAGCAGCAACGATGTTACGCAGCAGGG
CAGTCGCCCTAAAACAAAGTTAAACATTATGAGGGAAGCGGTGATCGCCGAAGTATCGACTCAACTATCA
GAGGTAGTTGGCGTCATCGAGCGCCATCTCGAACCGACGTTGCTGGCCGTACATTTGTACGGCTCCGCAG
TGGATGGCGGCCTGAAGCCACACAGTGATATTGATTTGCTGGTTACGGTGACCGTAAGGCTTGATGAAAC
AACGCGGCGAGCTTTGATCAACGACCTTTTGGAAACTTCGGCTTCCCCTGGAGAGAGCGAGATTCTCCGC
GCTGTAGAAGTCACCATTGTTGTGCACGACGACATCATTCCGTGGCGTTATCCAGCTAAGCGCGAACTGC
AATTTGGAGAATGGCAGCGCAATGACATTCTTGCAGGTATCTTCGAGCCAGCCACGATCGACATTGATCT
GGCTATCTTGCTGACAAAAGCAAGAGAACATAGCGTTGCCTTGGTAGGTCCAGCGGCGGAGGAACTCTTT
GATCCGGTTCCTGAACAGGATCTATTTGAGGCGCTAAATGAAACCTTAACGCTATGGAACTCGCCGCCCG
ACTGGGCTGGCGATGAGCGAAATGTAGTGCTTACGTTGTCCCGCATTTGGTACAGCGCAGTAACCGGCAA
AATCGCGCCGAAGGATGTCGCTGCCGACTGGGCAATGGAGCGCCTGCCGGCCCAGTATCAGCCCGTCATA
CTTGAAGCTAGACAGGCTTATCTTGGACAAGAAGAAGATCGCTTGGCCTCGCGCGCAGATCAGTTGGAAG
AATTTGTCCACTACGTGAAAGGCGAGATCACCAAGGTAGTCGGCAAATAACCCTCGAGCCACCCATGACC
AAAATCCCTTAACGTGAGTTACGCGTCGTTCCACTGAGCGTCAGACCCCGTAGAAAAGATCAAAGGATCT
TCTTGAGATCCTTTTTTTCTGCGCGTAATCTGCTGCTTGCAAACAAAAAAACCACCGCTACCAGCGGTGG
TTTGTTTGCCGGATCAAGAGCTACCAACTCTTTTTCCGAAGGTAACTGGCTTCAGCAGAGCGCAGATACC
AAATACTGTTCTTCTAGTGTAGCCGTAGTTAGGCCACCACTTCAAGAACTCTGTAGCACCGCCTACATAC
CTCGCTCTGCTAATCCTGTTACCAGTGGCTGCTGCCAGTGGCGATAAGTCGTGTCTTACCGGGTTGGACT
CAAGACGATAGTTACCGGATAAGGCGCAGCGGTCGGGCTGAACGGGGGGTTCGTGCACACAGCCCAGCTT
GGAGCGAACGACCTACACCGAACTGAGATACCTACAGCGTGAGCTATGAGAAAGCGCCACGCTTCCCGAA
GGGAGAAAGGCGGACAGGTATCCGGTAAGCGGCAGGGTCGGAACAGGAGAGCGCACGAGGGAGCTTCCAG
GGGGAAACGCCTGGTATCTTTATAGTCCTGTCGGGTTTCGCCACCTCTGACTTGAGCGTCGATTTTTGTG
ATGCTCGTCAGGGGGGCGGAGCCTATGGAAAAACGCCAGCAACGCGGCCTTTTTACGGTTCCTGGCCTTT
TGCTGGCCTTTTGCTCACATGTTCTTTCCTGCGTTATCCCCTGATTCTGTGGATAACCGTATTACCGCCT
TTGAGTGAGCTGATACCGCTCGCCGCAGCCGAACGACCGAGCGCAGCGAGTCAGTGAGCGAGGAAGCGGA
AGAGCGCCCAATACGCAAACCGCCTCTCCCCGCGCGTTGGCCGATTCATTAATGCAGCTGGCACGACAGG
TTTCCCGACTGGAAAGCGGGCAGTGAGCGCAACGCAATTAATACGCGTACCGCTAGCCAGGAAGAGTTTG
TAGAAACGCAAAAAGGCCATCCGTCAGGATGGCCTTCTGCTTAGTTTGATGCCTGGCAGTTTATGGCGGG
CGTCCTGCCCGCCACCCTCCGGGCCGTTGCTTCACAACGTTCAAATCCGCTCCCGGCGGATTTGTCCTAC
TCAGGAGAGCGTTCACCGACAAACAACAGATAAAACGAAAGGCCCAGTCTTCCGACTGAGCCTTTCGTTT
TATTTGATGCCTGGCAGTTCCCTACTCTCGCGTTAACGCTAGCATGGATGTTTTCCCAGTCACGACGTTG
TAAAACGACGGCCAGTCTTAAGCTCGGGCCCCAAATAATGATTTTATTTT
Features (pLannotate 1.2.2; 12 found; start..end, strand, type, name):
     90..140     +  CDS            NS7B_SARS2 (fragment): Experimental evidence at protein level: Swiss-Prot protein existence level 1. From Severe acute respiratory syndrome coronavirus 2 (2019-nCoV) (SARS-CoV-2).
    142..241     -  protein_bind   attL2: mutant version of attL; recombination site for the Gateway® LR reaction LR Clonase™
    259..277     -  promoter       T7 promoter: promoter for bacteriophage T7 RNA polymerase
    467..490     +  promoter       Pc promoter (fragment): intI1 (promoter lies within the coding sequence); class 1 integron promoter
    666..722     +  CDS            GmR (fragment): gentamycin acetyltransferase; aacC1; confers resistance to gentamycin
    729..1520    +  CDS            SmR: aminoglycoside adenylyltransferase (Murphy, 1985); aadA; confers resistance to spectinomycin and streptomycin
   1613..2201    +  rep_origin     ori: high-copy-number ColE1/pMB1/pBR322/pUC origin of replication
   2384..2476    +  CDS            lacI (fragment): lac repressor; lacI; The lac repressor binds to the lac operator to inhibit transcription in E. coli. This inhibition can be relieved by adding lactose or isopropyl-β-D-thiogalactopyranoside (IPTG).
   2531..2558    -  terminator     rrnB T2 terminator: transcription terminator T2 from the E. coli rrnB gene
   2690..2733    +  terminator     rrnB T1 terminator: Escherichia coli rrnB; transcription terminator T1 from the E. coli rrnB gene
   2780..2816    -  CDS            lacZα (fragment): LacZα fragment of β-galactosidase; lacZ fragment
   2833..78      +  protein_bind   attL3 (across the origin): mutant version of attL; recombination site for the Gateway® LR reaction LR Clonase™
