[The description below was written by a language model from this plasmid's Addgene catalogue record and pLannotate feature annotations shown in this document.]
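Description:
pDONR223 SARS-CoV-2 ORF7B C-trunc_nostop is a Gateway-compatible entry clone built in the pDONR223 backbone and maintained in E. coli. It replicates from a high-copy ColE1/pUC-type origin and is selected with spectinomycin through the aadA (SmR) aminoglycoside adenylyltransferase gene. This gene sits downstream of a fragment of a class 1 integron Pc promoter and a residual gentamicin acetyltransferase fragment. The sequenced record is 2,850 nt, smaller than the 5,005 bp listed for the empty backbone. This is expected, because the BP reaction replaces the large donor-vector selection cassette with the insert.

The payload is a short (about 60 bp) codon-optimized coding fragment of ORF7b from SARS-CoV-2 isolate Wuhan-Hu-1. It represents a C-terminally truncated form of the protein, as proposed by a genomic and transcriptomic analysis of the virus. It carries many synonymous changes relative to the native sequence. The annotation detects it as a partial NS7B match. As the name indicates, the stop codon is omitted so that the ORF can be read through into a C-terminal fusion tag after transfer. The insert is flanked by attL recombination sites; the annotation software labels one attL2 and the other attL3, although an attL1-type site would normally be expected at that position in a pDONR223 clone. rrnB T1 and T2 terminators lie upstream to insulate the insert from read-through transcription, and a T7 promoter lies beyond attL2. M13 primer sites allow sequence verification.

The entry vector has no promoter intended to express the insert. Instead, the plasmid serves as a source clone for LR recombination into destination vectors of choice. It is part of a collection of SARS-CoV-2 coding regions intended for expression, tagging and interaction studies.
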