Addgene plasmid #153956: pDONR223 SARS-CoV-2 ORF7B C-trunc_nostop
Purpose: Gateway-compatible Entry vector, with insert of truncated ORF7B CDS from SARS-CoV-2 genomic analysis in Kim et al. 2020
Depositing lab: Fritz Roth. Depositing organization: Sinai Health System. Publication: A Comprehensive, Flexible Collection of SARS-CoV-2 Coding Regions. Kim DK, Knapp JJ, Kuang D, Chawla A, Cassonnet P, Lee H, Sheykhkarimli D, Samavarchi-Tehrani P, Abdouni H, Rayhan A, Li R, Pogoutse O, Coyaud E, van der Werf S, Demeret C, Gingras AC, Taipale M, Raught B, Jacob Y, Roth FP. G3 (Bethesda). 2020 Aug 6. pii: g3.120.401554. doi: 10.1534/g3.120.401554. PubMed 32763951.
Backbone
  Vector backbone: pDONR223
  Backbone manufacturer: Rual et al, Genome Res. 14:2128-2135, 2004.
  Backbone size w/o insert (bp): 5005
  Vector type: Gateway-compatible Entry vector
Growth in bacteria
  Bacterial resistance: Spectinomycin, 50 μg/mL
  Growth temperature: 37°C
  Growth strain: DH5alpha
  Copy number: Unknown
Gene/Insert
  Gene/Insert name: ORF7B
  Species: SARS-CoV-2 isolate Wuhan-Hu-1
  Insert size (bp): 60
  Mutation: Many synonymous changes due to codon optimization
  Entrez Gene: ORF7b (a.k.a. GU280_gp08)
  Cloning method: Gateway Cloning
  Sequencing primers: 5′ M13F; 3′ M13R
Terms and licenses: Academic/Nonprofit Terms; Industry Terms
Depositor comments: Kim et al. 2020 can be accessed at https://doi.org/10.1016/j.cell.2020.04.011
How to cite: pDONR223 SARS-CoV-2 ORF7B C-trunc_nostop was a gift from Fritz Roth (Addgene plasmid # 153956 ; http://n2t.net/addgene:153956 ; RRID:Addgene_153956)
