>Addgene plasmid #153956 | pDONR223 SARS-CoV-2 ORF7B C-trunc_nostop | depositor partial sequence | sequence record 301630 | Inserted CDS without stop codon
ATGCTGATCATCTTCTGGTTCTCCCTGGAGCTGCAGGACCACAACGAAACCTGCCACGCT
